Addgene plasmid #218656: PLEKHA3 (FAPP1) g1 lentiCRISPRv2-opti
Purpose: Knockout vector for human PLEKHA3 (FAPP1)
Depositing lab: Wade Harper. Depositing organization: Harvard Medical School. Publication: Spatiotemporal proteomic profiling of cellular responses to NLRP3 agonists. Hollingsworth LR, Veeraraghavan P, Paulo JA, Harper JW. bioRxiv 2024.04.19.590338 10.1101/2024.04.19.590338.
Backbone
  Vector backbone: LentiCRISPRv2-Opti (Addgene #163126)
  Vector type: Mammalian Expression, Lentiviral, CRISPR
  Selectable markers: Puromycin
Growth in bacteria
  Bacterial resistance: Ampicillin, 100 μg/mL
  Growth temperature: 30°C
  Growth strain: NEB Stable
  Copy number: High Copy
Gene/Insert
  Gene/Insert name: PLEKHA3 (alt name: FAPP1)
  gRNA/shRNA sequence: TGTGATGAATGTGTTACACG
  Species: H. sapiens (human)
  Entrez Gene: PLEKHA3 (a.k.a. FAPP1)
  Cloning method: Unknown
  Sequencing primers: 5′ hU6-F (5'-GAGGGCCTATTTCCCATGATT-3')
Terms and licenses: Academic/Nonprofit Terms; Industry Terms: Not Available to Industry
Depositor comments: Additional data, code, and other details related to this work (Hollingsworth et al. 2024) are available at https://harperlab.pubpub.org/pub/nlrp3/.
How to cite: PLEKHA3 (FAPP1) g1 lentiCRISPRv2-opti was a gift from Wade Harper (Addgene plasmid # 218656 ; http://n2t.net/addgene:218656 ; RRID:Addgene_218656)
