[The description below was written by a language model from this plasmid's Addgene catalogue record and pLannotate feature annotations shown in this document.]
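Description:
PLEKHA3 (FAPP1) g1 lentiCRISPRv2-opti is an all-in-one lentiviral CRISPR knockout vector of about 13 kb, built on the LentiCRISPRv2-Opti backbone and carrying one guide RNA (g1) against human PLEKHA3, also known as FAPP1. In bacteria it is maintained through a high-copy ColE1/pUC-type origin with ampicillin selection (AmpR, β-lactamase). An f1 origin is also present, and outside the viral unit the backbone carries an SV40/EM7-driven bleomycin/Zeocin resistance cassette with an SV40 poly(A) signal.

The transfer cassette has a third-generation, self-inactivating layout. A CMV enhancer/promoter replaces the U3 region upstream of a truncated HIV-1 5' LTR to drive genomic RNA production in packaging cells. It is followed by the Ψ packaging signal with a gag fragment, the Rev response element for nuclear export, and the cPPT/CTS. The unit ends in a ΔU3 3' LTR, with a bGH poly(A) signal downstream. Within it, a human U6 RNA polymerase III promoter transcribes the PLEKHA3-targeting spacer fused to a Streptococcus pyogenes sgRNA scaffold, which the annotation detects only as a partial tracrRNA match, as might be expected of a modified scaffold. An EF-1α core promoter then drives S. pyogenes Cas9 followed by puromycin N-acetyltransferase. The element linking the two coding sequences is not annotated. A WPRE downstream enhances transcript expression.

Transduced mammalian cells can be selected with puromycin. Cas9 directed by the guide makes double-strand breaks in PLEKHA3, and error-prone repair of these breaks disrupts the gene. The record states the purpose as PLEKHA3 knockout in human cells, and the associated work concerns proteomic profiling of cellular responses to NLRP3 agonists.
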