Features (pLannotate 1.2.2; 33 found; start..end, strand, type, name):
      1..380     +  enhancer       CMV enhancer: human cytomegalovirus immediate early enhancer
    381..580     +  promoter       CMV promoter: human cytomegalovirus (CMV) immediate early promoter
    598..778     +  LTR            5' LTR (truncated): truncated 5' long terminal repeat (LTR) from HIV-1
    825..950     +  misc_feature   HIV-1 Ψ: packaging signal of human immunodeficiency virus type 1
    934..1297    +  CDS            HIV-1 gag (fragment): gag protein from human immunodeficiency virus 1; gag
   1443..1676    +  misc_feature   RRE: The Rev response element (RRE) of HIV-1 allows for Rev-dependent mRNA export from the nucleus to the cytoplasm.
   2053..2153    +  CDS            Rev (fragment): human immunodeficiency virus 1 (HIV-1) Rev protein; rev; enhances nuclear export of unspliced and incompletely spliced viral mRNAs
   2203..2320    +  misc_feature   cPPT/CTS: central polypurine tract and central termination sequence of HIV-1
   2371..2611    +  promoter       U6 promoter: RNA polymerase III promoter for human U6 snRNA
   2659..2726    +  misc_RNA       tracrRNA (fragment): trans-activating CRISPR RNA for the Streptococcus pyogenes CRISPR/Cas9 system
   2744..2762    +  CDS            small t antigen (fragment): SV40 (simian virus 40) small t antigen
   2788..2999    +  promoter       EF-1α core promoter: core promoter for human elongation factor EF-1α
   3024..7127    +  CDS            Cas9: Cas9 (Csn1) endonuclease from the Streptococcus pyogenes Type II CRISPR/Cas system generates RNA-guided double strand breaks in DNA
   7265..7862    +  CDS            PuroR (fragment): puromycin N-acetyltransferase; pac from Streptomyces; confers resistance to puromycin
   7878..8466    +  misc_feature   WPRE: woodchuck hepatitis virus posttranscriptional regulatory element
   8517..8536    +  misc_feature   cPPT/CTS (fragment): central polypurine tract and central termination sequence of HIV-1
   8538..8771    +  LTR            3' LTR (ΔU3): self-inactivating 3' long terminal repeat (LTR) from HIV-1
   8803..9027    +  polyA_signal   bGH poly(A) signal: bovine growth hormone polyadenylation signal
   9031..9052    +  promoter       SV40 promoter (fragment): SV40 enhancer and early promoter
   9073..9501    +  rep_origin     f1 ori (sequence partly withheld): f1 bacteriophage origin of replication; arrow indicates direction of (+) strand synthesis
   9515..9844    +  promoter       SV40 promoter: SV40 enhancer and early promoter
   9892..9939    +  promoter       EM7 promoter: synthetic bacterial promoter&nbsp
   9958..10332   +  CDS            BleoR: antibiotic-binding protein; Sh ble from Streptoalloteichus hindustanus; confers resistance to bleomycin, phleomycin, and Zeocin™
  10342..10467   +  CDS            ble (fragment): BLE_KLEPN - Experimental evidence at protein level: Swiss-Prot protein existence level 1. Binding protein with a strong affinity to the bleomycin family of antibiotics. Binds to CL990; an antimitotic-antibiotic compound. From Klebsiella pneumoniae.
  10462..10583   +  polyA_signal   SV40 poly(A) signal: SV40 polyadenylation signal
  10654..10676   -  protein_bind   lac operator (fragment): The lac repressor binds to the lac operator to inhibit transcription in E. coli. This inhibition can be relieved by adding lactose or isopropyl-β-D-thiogalactopyranoside (IPTG). lac repressor encoded by lacI
  10680..10710   -  promoter       lac promoter: promoter for the E. coli lac operon
  10725..10746   -  protein_bind   CAP binding site: CAP binding activates transcription in the presence of cAMP. E. coli catabolite activator protein
  10759..10851   -  CDS            lacI (fragment): lac repressor; lacI; The lac repressor binds to the lac operator to inhibit transcription in E. coli. This inhibition can be relieved by adding lactose or isopropyl-β-D-thiogalactopyranoside (IPTG).
  11034..11622   -  rep_origin     ori: high-copy-number ColE1/pMB1/pBR322/pUC origin of replication
  11793..12653   -  CDS            AmpR: β-lactamase; bla; confers resistance to ampicillin, carbenicillin, and related antibiotics
  12654..12758   -  promoter       AmpR promoter: bla
  12817..12869   -  misc_feature   bom (fragment): basis of mobility region from pBR322
>Addgene plasmid #218656 | PLEKHA3 (FAPP1) g1 lentiCRISPRv2-opti | addgene full sequence | sequence record 431945 | Addgene NGS Result
GACATTGATTATTGACTAGTTATTAATAGTAATCAATTACGGGGTCATTAGTTCATAGCCCATATATGGA
GTTCCGCGTTACATAACTTACGGTAAATGGCCCGCCTGGCTGACCGCCCAACGACCCCCGCCCATTGACG
TCAATAATGACGTATGTTCCCATAGTAACGCCAATAGGGACTTTCCATTGACGTCAATGGGTGGAGTATT
TACGGTAAACTGCCCACTTGGCAGTACATCAAGTGTATCATATGCCAAGTACGCCCCCTATTGACGTCAA
TGACGGTAAATGGCCCGCCTGGCATTATGCCCAGTACATGACCTTATGGGACTTTCCTACTTGGCAGTAC
ATCTACGTATTAGTCATCGCTATTACCATGGTGATGCGGTTTTGGCAGTACATCAATGGGCGTGGATAGC
GGTTTGACTCACGGGGATTTCCAAGTCTCCACCCCATTGACGTCAATGGGAGTTTGTTTTGGCACCAAAA
TCAACGGGACTTTCCAAAATGTCGTAACAACTCCGCCCCATTGACGCAAATGGGCGGTAGGCGTGTACGG
TGGGAGGTCTATATAAGCAGCGCGTTTTGCCTGTACTGGGTCTCTCTGGTTAGACCAGATCTGAGCCTGG
GAGCTCTCTGGCTAACTAGGGAACCCACTGCTTAAGCCTCAATAAAGCTTGCCTTGAGTGCTTCAAGTAG
TGTGTGCCCGTCTGTTGTGTGACTCTGGTAACTAGAGATCCCTCAGACCCTTTTAGTCAGTGTGGAAAAT
CTCTAGCAGTGGCGCCCGAACAGGGACTTGAAAGCGAAAGGGAAACCAGAGGAGCTCTCTCGACGCAGGA
CTCGGCTTGCTGAAGCGCGCACGGCAAGAGGCGAGGGGCGGCGACTGGTGAGTACGCCAAAAATTTTGAC
TAGCGGAGGCTAGAAGGAGAGAGATGGGTGCGAGAGCGTCAGTATTAAGCGGGGGAGAATTAGATCGCGA
TGGGAAAAAATTCGGTTAAGGCCAGGGGGAAAGAAAAAATATAAATTAAAACATATAGTATGGGCAAGCA
GGGAGCTAGAACGATTCGCAGTTAATCCTGGCCTGTTAGAAACATCAGAAGGCTGTAGACAAATACTGGG
ACAGCTACAACCATCCCTTCAGACAGGATCAGAAGAACTTAGATCATTATATAATACAGTAGCAACCCTC
TATTGTGTGCATCAAAGGATAGAGATAAAAGACACCAAGGAAGCTTTAGACAAGATAGAGGAAGAGCAAA
ACAAAAGTAAGACCACCGCACAGCAAGCGGCCGCTGATCTTCAGACCTGGAGGAGGAGATATGAGGGACA
ATTGGAGAAGTGAATTATATAAATATAAAGTAGTAAAAATTGAACCATTAGGAGTAGCACCCACCAAGGC
AAAGAGAAGAGTGGTGCAGAGAGAAAAAAGAGCAGTGGGAATAGGAGCTTTGTTCCTTGGGTTCTTGGGA
GCAGCAGGAAGCACTATGGGCGCAGCGTCAATGACGCTGACGGTACAGGCCAGACAATTATTGTCTGGTA
TAGTGCAGCAGCAGAACAATTTGCTGAGGGCTATTGAGGCGCAACAGCATCTGTTGCAACTCACAGTCTG
GGGCATCAAGCAGCTCCAGGCAAGAATCCTGGCTGTGGAAAGATACCTAAAGGATCAACAGCTCCTGGGG
ATTTGGGGTTGCTCTGGAAAACTCATTTGCACCACTGCTGTGCCTTGGAATGCTAGTTGGAGTAATAAAT
CTCTGGAACAGATTTGGAATCACACGACCTGGATGGAGTGGGACAGAGAAATTAACAATTACACAAGCTT
AATACACTCCTTAATTGAAGAATCGCAAAACCAGCAAGAAAAGAATGAACAAGAATTATTGGAATTAGAT
AAATGGGCAAGTTTGTGGAATTGGTTTAACATAACAAATTGGCTGTGGTATATAAAATTATTCATAATGA
TAGTAGGAGGCTTGGTAGGTTTAAGAATAGTTTTTGCTGTACTTTCTATAGTGAATAGAGTTAGGCAGGG
ATATTCACCATTATCGTTTCAGACCCACCTCCCAACCCCGAGGGGACCCGACAGGCCCGAAGGAATAGAA
GAAGAAGGTGGAGAGAGAGACAGAGACAGATCCATTCGATTAGTGAACGGATCGGCACTGCGTGCGCCAA
TTCTGCAGACAAATGGCAGTATTCATCCACAATTTTAAAAGAAAAGGGGGGATTGGGGGGTACAGTGCAG
GGGAAAGAATAGTAGACATAATAGCAACAGACATACAAACTAAAGAATTACAAAAACAAATTACAAAAAT
TCAAAATTTTCGGGTTTATTACAGGGACAGCAGAGATCCAGTTTGGTTAATTAAGGTACCGAGGGCCTAT
TTCCCATGATTCCTTCATATTTGCATATACGATACAAGGCTGTTAGAGAGATAATTAGAATTAATTTGAC
TGTAAACACAAAGATATTAGTACAAAATACGTGACGTAGAAAGTAATAATTTCTTGGGTAGTTTGCAGTT
TTAAAATTATGTTTTAAAATGGACTATCATATGCTTACCGTAACTTGAAAGTATTTCGATTTCTTGGCTT
TATATATCTTGTGGAAAGGACGAAACACCGTGTGATGAATGTGTTACACGGTTTAAGAGCTATGCTGGAA
ACAGCATAGCAAGTTTAAATAAGGCTAGTCCGTTATCAACTTGAAAAAGTGGCACCGAGTCGGTGCTTTT
TTGAATTCGCTAGCTAGGTCTTGAAAGGAGTGGGAATTGGCTCCGGTGCCCGTCAGTGGGCAGAGCGCAC
ATCGCCCACAGTCCCCGAGAAGTTGGGGGGAGGGGTCGGCAATTGATCCGGTGCCTAGAGAAGGTGGCGC
GGGGTAAACTGGGAAAGTGATGTCGTGTACTGGCTCCGCCTTTTTCCCGAGGGTGGGGGAGAACCGTATA
TAAGTGCAGTAGTCGCCGTGAACGTTCTTTTTCGCAACGGGTTTGCCGCCAGAACACAGGACCGGTTCTA
GAGCGCTGCCACCATGGACAAGAAGTACAGCATCGGCCTGGACATCGGCACCAACTCTGTGGGCTGGGCC
GTGATCACCGACGAGTACAAGGTGCCCAGCAAGAAATTCAAGGTGCTGGGCAACACCGACCGGCACAGCA
TCAAGAAGAACCTGATCGGAGCCCTGCTGTTCGACAGCGGCGAAACAGCCGAGGCCACCCGGCTGAAGAG
AACCGCCAGAAGAAGATACACCAGACGGAAGAACCGGATCTGCTATCTGCAAGAGATCTTCAGCAACGAG
ATGGCCAAGGTGGACGACAGCTTCTTCCACAGACTGGAAGAGTCCTTCCTGGTGGAAGAGGATAAGAAGC
ACGAGCGGCACCCCATCTTCGGCAACATCGTGGACGAGGTGGCCTACCACGAGAAGTACCCCACCATCTA
CCACCTGAGAAAGAAACTGGTGGACAGCACCGACAAGGCCGACCTGCGGCTGATCTATCTGGCCCTGGCC
CACATGATCAAGTTCCGGGGCCACTTCCTGATCGAGGGCGACCTGAACCCCGACAACAGCGACGTGGACA
AGCTGTTCATCCAGCTGGTGCAGACCTACAACCAGCTGTTCGAGGAAAACCCCATCAACGCCAGCGGCGT
GGACGCCAAGGCCATCCTGTCTGCCAGACTGAGCAAGAGCAGACGGCTGGAAAATCTGATCGCCCAGCTG
CCCGGCGAGAAGAAGAATGGCCTGTTCGGAAACCTGATTGCCCTGAGCCTGGGCCTGACCCCCAACTTCA
AGAGCAACTTCGACCTGGCCGAGGATGCCAAACTGCAGCTGAGCAAGGACACCTACGACGACGACCTGGA
CAACCTGCTGGCCCAGATCGGCGACCAGTACGCCGACCTGTTTCTGGCCGCCAAGAACCTGTCCGACGCC
ATCCTGCTGAGCGACATCCTGAGAGTGAACACCGAGATCACCAAGGCCCCCCTGAGCGCCTCTATGATCA
AGAGATACGACGAGCACCACCAGGACCTGACCCTGCTGAAAGCTCTCGTGCGGCAGCAGCTGCCTGAGAA
GTACAAAGAGATTTTCTTCGACCAGAGCAAGAACGGCTACGCCGGCTACATTGACGGCGGAGCCAGCCAG
GAAGAGTTCTACAAGTTCATCAAGCCCATCCTGGAAAAGATGGACGGCACCGAGGAACTGCTCGTGAAGC
TGAACAGAGAGGACCTGCTGCGGAAGCAGCGGACCTTCGACAACGGCAGCATCCCCCACCAGATCCACCT
GGGAGAGCTGCACGCCATTCTGCGGCGGCAGGAAGATTTTTACCCATTCCTGAAGGACAACCGGGAAAAG
ATCGAGAAGATCCTGACCTTCCGCATCCCCTACTACGTGGGCCCTCTGGCCAGGGGAAACAGCAGATTCG
CCTGGATGACCAGAAAGAGCGAGGAAACCATCACCCCCTGGAACTTCGAGGAAGTGGTGGACAAGGGCGC
TTCCGCCCAGAGCTTCATCGAGCGGATGACCAACTTCGATAAGAACCTGCCCAACGAGAAGGTGCTGCCC
AAGCACAGCCTGCTGTACGAGTACTTCACCGTGTATAACGAGCTGACCAAAGTGAAATACGTGACCGAGG
GAATGAGAAAGCCCGCCTTCCTGAGCGGCGAGCAGAAAAAGGCCATCGTGGACCTGCTGTTCAAGACCAA
CCGGAAAGTGACCGTGAAGCAGCTGAAAGAGGACTACTTCAAGAAAATCGAGTGCTTCGACTCCGTGGAA
ATCTCCGGCGTGGAAGATCGGTTCAACGCCTCCCTGGGCACATACCACGATCTGCTGAAAATTATCAAGG
ACAAGGACTTCCTGGACAATGAGGAAAACGAGGACATTCTGGAAGATATCGTGCTGACCCTGACACTGTT
TGAGGACAGAGAGATGATCGAGGAACGGCTGAAAACCTATGCCCACCTGTTCGACGACAAAGTGATGAAG
CAGCTGAAGCGGCGGAGATACACCGGCTGGGGCAGGCTGAGCCGGAAGCTGATCAACGGCATCCGGGACA
AGCAGTCCGGCAAGACAATCCTGGATTTCCTGAAGTCCGACGGCTTCGCCAACAGAAACTTCATGCAGCT
GATCCACGACGACAGCCTGACCTTTAAAGAGGACATCCAGAAAGCCCAGGTGTCCGGCCAGGGCGATAGC
CTGCACGAGCACATTGCCAATCTGGCCGGCAGCCCCGCCATTAAGAAGGGCATCCTGCAGACAGTGAAGG
TGGTGGACGAGCTCGTGAAAGTGATGGGCCGGCACAAGCCCGAGAACATCGTGATCGAAATGGCCAGAGA
GAACCAGACCACCCAGAAGGGACAGAAGAACAGCCGCGAGAGAATGAAGCGGATCGAAGAGGGCATCAAA
GAGCTGGGCAGCCAGATCCTGAAAGAACACCCCGTGGAAAACACCCAGCTGCAGAACGAGAAGCTGTACC
TGTACTACCTGCAGAATGGGCGGGATATGTACGTGGACCAGGAACTGGACATCAACCGGCTGTCCGACTA
CGATGTGGACCATATCGTGCCTCAGAGCTTTCTGAAGGACGACTCCATCGACAACAAGGTGCTGACCAGA
AGCGACAAGAACCGGGGCAAGAGCGACAACGTGCCCTCCGAAGAGGTCGTGAAGAAGATGAAGAACTACT
GGCGGCAGCTGCTGAACGCCAAGCTGATTACCCAGAGAAAGTTCGACAATCTGACCAAGGCCGAGAGAGG
CGGCCTGAGCGAACTGGATAAGGCCGGCTTCATCAAGAGACAGCTGGTGGAAACCCGGCAGATCACAAAG
CACGTGGCACAGATCCTGGACTCCCGGATGAACACTAAGTACGACGAGAATGACAAGCTGATCCGGGAAG
TGAAAGTGATCACCCTGAAGTCCAAGCTGGTGTCCGATTTCCGGAAGGATTTCCAGTTTTACAAAGTGCG
CGAGATCAACAACTACCACCACGCCCACGACGCCTACCTGAACGCCGTCGTGGGAACCGCCCTGATCAAA
AAGTACCCTAAGCTGGAAAGCGAGTTCGTGTACGGCGACTACAAGGTGTACGACGTGCGGAAGATGATCG
CCAAGAGCGAGCAGGAAATCGGCAAGGCTACCGCCAAGTACTTCTTCTACAGCAACATCATGAACTTTTT
CAAGACCGAGATTACCCTGGCCAACGGCGAGATCCGGAAGCGGCCTCTGATCGAGACAAACGGCGAAACC
GGGGAGATCGTGTGGGATAAGGGCCGGGATTTTGCCACCGTGCGGAAAGTGCTGAGCATGCCCCAAGTGA
ATATCGTGAAAAAGACCGAGGTGCAGACAGGCGGCTTCAGCAAAGAGTCTATCCTGCCCAAGAGGAACAG
CGATAAGCTGATCGCCAGAAAGAAGGACTGGGACCCTAAGAAGTACGGCGGCTTCGACAGCCCCACCGTG
GCCTATTCTGTGCTGGTGGTGGCCAAAGTGGAAAAGGGCAAGTCCAAGAAACTGAAGAGTGTGAAAGAGC
TGCTGGGGATCACCATCATGGAAAGAAGCAGCTTCGAGAAGAATCCCATCGACTTTCTGGAAGCCAAGGG
CTACAAAGAAGTGAAAAAGGACCTGATCATCAAGCTGCCTAAGTACTCCCTGTTCGAGCTGGAAAACGGC
CGGAAGAGAATGCTGGCCTCTGCCGGCGAACTGCAGAAGGGAAACGAACTGGCCCTGCCCTCCAAATATG
TGAACTTCCTGTACCTGGCCAGCCACTATGAGAAGCTGAAGGGCTCCCCCGAGGATAATGAGCAGAAACA
GCTGTTTGTGGAACAGCACAAGCACTACCTGGACGAGATCATCGAGCAGATCAGCGAGTTCTCCAAGAGA
GTGATCCTGGCCGACGCTAATCTGGACAAAGTGCTGTCCGCCTACAACAAGCACCGGGATAAGCCCATCA
GAGAGCAGGCCGAGAATATCATCCACCTGTTTACCCTGACCAATCTGGGAGCCCCTGCCGCCTTCAAGTA
CTTTGACACCACCATCGACCGGAAGAGGTACACCAGCACCAAAGAGGTGCTGGACGCCACCCTGATCCAC
CAGAGCATCACCGGCCTGTACGAGACACGGATCGACCTGTCTCAGCTGGGAGGCGACAAGCGACCTGCCG
CCACAAAGAAGGCTGGACAGGCTAAGAAGAAGAAAGATTACAAAGACGATGACGATAAGGGATCCGGCGC
AACAAACTTCTCTCTGCTGAAACAAGCCGGAGATGTCGAAGAGAATCCTGGACCGACCGAGTACAAGCCC
ACGGTGCGCCTCGCCACCCGCGACGACGTCCCCAGGGCCGTACGCACCCTCGCCGCCGCGTTCGCCGACT
ACCCCGCCACGCGCCACACCGTCGATCCGGACCGCCACATCGAGCGGGTCACCGAGCTGCAAGAACTCTT
CCTCACGCGCGTCGGGCTCGACATCGGCAAGGTGTGGGTCGCGGACGACGGCGCCGCGGTGGCGGTCTGG
ACCACGCCGGAGAGCGTCGAAGCGGGGGCGGTGTTCGCCGAGATCGGCCCGCGCATGGCCGAGTTGAGCG
GTTCCCGGCTGGCCGCGCAGCAACAGATGGAAGGCCTCCTGGCGCCGCACCGGCCCAAGGAGCCCGCGTG
GTTCCTGGCCACCGTCGGAGTCTCGCCCGACCACCAGGGCAAGGGTCTGGGCAGCGCCGTCGTGCTCCCC
GGAGTGGAGGCGGCCGAGCGCGCCGGGGTGCCCGCCTTCCTGGAGACCTCCGCGCCCCGCAACCTCCCCT
TCTACGAGCGGCTCGGCTTCACCGTCACCGCCGACGTCGAGGTGCCCGAAGGACCGCGCACCTGGTGCAT
GACCCGCAAGCCCGGTGCCTGAACGCGTTAAGTCGACAATCAACCTCTGGATTACAAAATTTGTGAAAGA
TTGACTGGTATTCTTAACTATGTTGCTCCTTTTACGCTATGTGGATACGCTGCTTTAATGCCTTTGTATC
ATGCTATTGCTTCCCGTATGGCTTTCATTTTCTCCTCCTTGTATAAATCCTGGTTGCTGTCTCTTTATGA
GGAGTTGTGGCCCGTTGTCAGGCAACGTGGCGTGGTGTGCACTGTGTTTGCTGACGCAACCCCCACTGGT
TGGGGCATTGCCACCACCTGTCAGCTCCTTTCCGGGACTTTCGCTTTCCCCCTCCCTATTGCCACGGCGG
AACTCATCGCCGCCTGCCTTGCCCGCTGCTGGACAGGGGCTCGGCTGTTGGGCACTGACAATTCCGTGGT
GTTGTCGGGGAAATCATCGTCCTTTCCTTGGCTGCTCGCCTGTGTTGCCACCTGGATTCTGCGCGGGACG
TCCTTCTGCTACGTCCCTTCGGCCCTCAATCCAGCGGACCTTCCTTCCCGCGGCCTGCTGCCGGCTCTGC
GGCCTCTTCCGCGTCTTCGCCTTCGCCCTCAGACGAGTCGGATCTCCCTTTGGGCCGCCTCCCCGCGTCG
ACTTTAAGACCAATGACTTACAAGGCAGCTGTAGATCTTAGCCACTTTTTAAAAGAAAAGGGGGGACTGG
AAGGGCTAATTCACTCCCAACGAAGACAAGATCTGCTTTTTGCTTGTACTGGGTCTCTCTGGTTAGACCA
GATCTGAGCCTGGGAGCTCTCTGGCTAACTAGGGAACCCACTGCTTAAGCCTCAATAAAGCTTGCCTTGA
GTGCTTCAAGTAGTGTGTGCCCGTCTGTTGTGTGACTCTGGTAACTAGAGATCCCTCAGACCCTTTTAGT
CAGTGTGGAAAATCTCTAGCAGGGCCCGTTTAAACCCGCTGATCAGCCTCGACTGTGCCTTCTAGTTGCC
AGCCATCTGTTGTTTGCCCCTCCCCCGTGCCTTCCTTGACCCTGGAAGGTGCCACTCCCACTGTCCTTTC
CTAATAAAATGAGGAAATTGCATCGCATTGTCTGAGTAGGTGTCATTCTATTCTGGGGGGTGGGGTGGGG
CAGGACAGCAAGGGGGAGGATTGGGAAGACAATAGCAGGCATGCTGGGGATGCGGTGGGCTCTATGGCTT
CTGAGGCGGAAAGAACCAGCTGGGGCTCTAGGGGGTATCCCC
[124 nt withheld, positions 9073-9196]
C
[91 nt withheld, positions 9198-9288]
A
[49 nt withheld, positions 9290-9338]
CCTTTGACGTTGGAGTCCACGTTCTTT
[37 nt withheld, positions 9366-9402]
ACCCTATCTCGGTCTATTCTTTTGATTTATAAGGGATTTTGCCGATTTCGGCCTATTGGTTAAAAAATGA
GCTGATTTAACAAAAATTTAACGCGAATTAATTCTGTGGAATGTGTGTCAGTTAGGGTGTGGAAAGTCCC
CAGGCTCCCCAGCAGGCAGAAGTATGCAAAGCATGCATCTCAATTAGTCAGCAACCAGGTGTGGAAAGTC
CCCAGGCTCCCCAGCAGGCAGAAGTATGCAAAGCATGCATCTCAATTAGTCAGCAACCATAGTCCCGCCC
CTAACTCCGCCCATCCCGCCCCTAACTCCGCCCAGTTCCGCCCATTCTCCGCCCCATGGCTGACTAATTT
TTTTTATTTATGCAGAGGCCGAGGCCGCCTCTGCCTCTGAGCTATTCCAGAAGTAGTGAGGAGGCTTTTT
TGGAGGCCTAGGCTTTTGCAAAAAGCTCCCGGGAGCTTGTATATCCATTTTCGGATCTGATCAGCACGTG
TTGACAATTAATCATCGGCATAGTATATCGGCATAGTATAATACGACAAGGTGAGGAACTAAACCATGGC
CAAGTTGACCAGTGCCGTTCCGGTGCTCACCGCGCGCGACGTCGCCGGAGCGGTCGAGTTCTGGACCGAC
CGGCTCGGGTTCTCCCGGGACTTCGTGGAGGACGACTTCGCCGGTGTGGTCCGGGACGACGTGACCCTGT
TCATCAGCGCGGTCCAGGACCAGGTGGTGCCGGACAACACCCTGGCCTGGGTGTGGGTGCGCGGCCTGGA
CGAGCTGTACGCCGAGTGGTCGGAGGTCGTGTCCACGAACTTCCGGGACGCCTCCGGGCCGGCCATGACC
GAGATCGGCGAGCAGCCGTGGGGGCGGGAGTTCGCCCTGCGCGACCCGGCCGGCAACTGCGTGCACTTCG
TGGCCGAGGAGCAGGACTGACACGTGCTACGAGATTTCGATTCCACCGCCGCCTTCTATGAAAGGTTGGG
CTTCGGAATCGTTTTCCGGGACGCCGGCTGGATGATCCTCCAGCGCGGGGATCTCATGCTGGAGTTCTTC
GCCCACCCCAACTTGTTTATTGCAGCTTATAATGGTTACAAATAAAGCAATAGCATCACAAATTTCACAA
ATAAAGCATTTTTTTCACTGCATTCTAGTTGTGGTTTGTCCAAACTCATCAATGTATCTTATCATGTCTG
TATACCGTCGACCTCTAGCTAGAGCTTGGCGTAATCATGGTCATAGCTGTTTCCTGTGTGAAATTGTTAT
CCGCTCACAATTCCACACAACATACGAGCCGGAAGCATAAAGTGTAAAGCCTGGGGTGCCTAATGAGTGA
GCTAACTCACATTAATTGCGTTGCGCTCACTGCCCGCTTTCCAGTCGGGAAACCTGTCGTGCCAGCTGCA
TTAATGAATCGGCCAACGCGCGGGGAGAGGCGGTTTGCGTATTGGGCGCTCTTCCGCTTCCTCGCTCACT
GACTCGCTGCGCTCGGTCGTTCGGCTGCGGCGAGCGGTATCAGCTCACTCAAAGGCGGTAATACGGTTAT
CCACAGAATCAGGGGATAACGCAGGAAAGAACATGTGAGCAAAAGGCCAGCAAAAGGCCAGGAACCGTAA
AAAGGCCGCGTTGCTGGCGTTTTTCCATAGGCTCCGCCCCCCTGACGAGCATCACAAAAATCGACGCTCA
AGTCAGAGGTGGCGAAACCCGACAGGACTATAAAGATACCAGGCGTTTCCCCCTGGAAGCTCCCTCGTGC
GCTCTCCTGTTCCGACCCTGCCGCTTACCGGATACCTGTCCGCCTTTCTCCCTTCGGGAAGCGTGGCGCT
TTCTCATAGCTCACGCTGTAGGTATCTCAGTTCGGTGTAGGTCGTTCGCTCCAAGCTGGGCTGTGTGCAC
GAACCCCCCGTTCAGCCCGACCGCTGCGCCTTATCCGGTAACTATCGTCTTGAGTCCAACCCGGTAAGAC
ACGACTTATCGCCACTGGCAGCAGCCACTGGTAACAGGATTAGCAGAGCGAGGTATGTAGGCGGTGCTAC
AGAGTTCTTGAAGTGGTGGCCTAACTACGGCTACACTAGAAGAACAGTATTTGGTATCTGCGCTCTGCTG
AAGCCAGTTACCTTCGGAAAAAGAGTTGGTAGCTCTTGATCCGGCAAACAAACCACCGCTGGTAGCGGTG
GTTTTTTTGTTTGCAAGCAGCAGATTACGCGCAGAAAAAAAGGATCTCAAGAAGATCCTTTGATCTTTTC
TACGGGGTCTGACGCTCAGTGGAACGAAAACTCACGTTAAGGGATTTTGGTCATGAGATTATCAAAAAGG
ATCTTCACCTAGATCCTTTTAAATTAAAAATGAAGTTTTAAATCAATCTAAAGTATATATGAGTAAACTT
GGTCTGACAGTTACCAATGCTTAATCAGTGAGGCACCTATCTCAGCGATCTGTCTATTTCGTTCATCCAT
AGTTGCCTGACTCCCCGTCGTGTAGATAACTACGATACGGGAGGGCTTACCATCTGGCCCCAGTGCTGCA
ATGATACCGCGAGACCCACGCTCACCGGCTCCAGATTTATCAGCAATAAACCAGCCAGCCGGAAGGGCCG
AGCGCAGAAGTGGTCCTGCAACTTTATCCGCCTCCATCCAGTCTATTAATTGTTGCCGGGAAGCTAGAGT
AAGTAGTTCGCCAGTTAATAGTTTGCGCAACGTTGTTGCCATTGCTACAGGCATCGTGGTGTCACGCTCG
TCGTTTGGTATGGCTTCATTCAGCTCCGGTTCCCAACGATCAAGGCGAGTTACATGATCCCCCATGTTGT
GCAAAAAAGCGGTTAGCTCCTTCGGTCCTCCGATCGTTGTCAGAAGTAAGTTGGCCGCAGTGTTATCACT
CATGGTTATGGCAGCACTGCATAATTCTCTTACTGTCATGCCATCCGTAAGATGCTTTTCTGTGACTGGT
GAGTACTCAACCAAGTCATTCTGAGAATAGTGTATGCGGCGACCGAGTTGCTCTTGCCCGGCGTCAATAC
GGGATAATACCGCGCCACATAGCAGAACTTTAAAAGTGCTCATCATTGGAAAACGTTCTTCGGGGCGAAA
ACTCTCAAGGATCTTACCGCTGTTGAGATCCAGTTCGATGTAACCCACTCGTGCACCCAACTGATCTTCA
GCATCTTTTACTTTCACCAGCGTTTCTGGGTGAGCAAAAACAGGAAGGCAAAATGCCGCAAAAAAGGGAA
TAAGGGCGACACGGAAATGTTGAATACTCATACTCTTCCTTTTTCAATATTATTGAAGCATTTATCAGGG
TTATTGTCTCATGAGCGGATACATATTTGAATGTATTTAGAAAAATAAACAAATAGGGGTTCCGCGCACA
TTTCCCCGAAAAGTGCCACCTGACGTCGACGGATCGGGAGATCTCCCGATCCCCTATGGTGCACTCTCAG
TACAATCTGCTCTGATGCCGCATAGTTAAGCCAGTATCTGCTCCCTGCTTGTGTGTTGGAGGTCGCTGAG
TAGTGCGCGAGCAAAATTTAAGCTACAACAAGGCAAGGCTTGACCGACAATTGCATGAAGAATCTGCTTA
GGGTTAGGCGTTTTGCGCTGCTTCGCGATGTACGGGCCAGATATACGCGTT
